>Addgene plasmid #37940 | MSCV-N BLRF2 | depositor partial sequence | sequence record 47736 | Tag and insert
ATGGACTACAAGGATGACGATGACAAGCTCGATGGAGGATACCCATACGATGTTCCAGATTACGCTGCTC
GAGGTTATCAAACAAGTTTGTACAAAAAAGTTGGCATGTCAGCTCCACGCAAAGTCAGATTGCCTTCTGT
TAAGGCTGTTGACATGAGCATGGAAGACATGGCCGCCCGCCTGGCTCGCCTGGAGTCTGAGAATAAGGCT
CTGAAGCAACAGGTCCTCAGAGGGGGTGCCTGTGCCTCGTCTACCTCTGTTCCTTCTGCTCCAGTGCCTC
CGCCTGAGCCGCTTACAGCTCGACAGCGAGAGGTAATGATTACGCAGGCCACGGGCCGTTTGGCGTCTCA
GGCTATGAAGAAGATTGAAGACAAGGTTCGGAAATCTGTTGACGGTGTAACTACCCGCAATGAAATGGAA
AATATATTGCAAAATCTGACCCTCCGCATTCAAGTATCTATGTTGGGTGCAAAAGGCCAACCCAGCCCTG
GTGAGGGAACACGACCACGAGAATCAAACGACCCCAACGCCACCCGACGTGCCCGCTCCCGCTCCCGGGG
ACGTGAAGCAAAGAAAGTGCAAATTTCTGATCCAACTTTCTTGTACAAAGTGCTTCGATAA
