>Addgene plasmid #37940 | MSCV-N BLRF2 | addgene partial sequence | sequence record 50674 | pLXSN-5
CTCACTCCTTCTCTAGGCGCCGGAATTAGATCTGCCACCATGGACTACAAGGATGACGATGACAAGCTCG
ATGGAGGATACCCATACGATGTTCCAGATTACGCTGCTCGAGGTTATCAAACAAGTTTGTACAAAAAAGT
TGGCATGTCAGCTCCACGCAAAGTCAGATTGCCTTCTGTTAAGGCTGTTGACATGAGCATGGAAGACATG
GCCGCCCGCCTGGCTCGCCTGGAGTCTGAGAATAAGGCTCTGAAGCAACAGGTCCTCAGAGGGGGTGCCT
GTGCCTCGTCTACCTCTGTTCCTTCTGCTCCAGTGCCTCCGCCTGAGCCGCTTACAGCTCGACAGCGAGA
GGTAATGATTACGCAGGCCACGGGCCGTTTGGCGTCTCAGGCTATGAAGAAGATTGAAGACAAGGTTCGG
AAATCTGTTGACGGTGTAACTACCCGCAATGAAATGGAAAATATATTGCAAAATCTGACCCTCCGCATTC
AAGTATCTATGTTGGGTGCAAAAGGCCAACCCAGCCCTGGTGAGGGAACACGACCACGAGAATCAAACGA
CCCCAACGCCACCCGACGTGCCCGCTCCCGCTCCCGGGGACGTGAAGCAAAGAAAGTGCAAATTTCTGAT
CCAACTTTCTTGTACAAAGTG
