[The description below was written by a language model from this plasmid's Addgene catalogue record.]
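Description:
MSCV-N BLRF2 is a retroviral mammalian expression plasmid built on the MSCV-N FLAGHA backbone, a murine stem cell virus-derived vector adapted for Gateway recombination cloning. It is propagated in E. coli as a low-copy plasmid under ampicillin selection, and it carries a puromycin marker for selecting transduced or transfected mammalian cells. The record lists a total size of 7148 bp, smaller than the 8162 bp given for the empty backbone. This is consistent with a Gateway destination cassette being replaced by a shorter insert during recombination, although the record does not spell this out.

The payload is the 486 bp BLRF2 open reading frame from Epstein-Barr virus (human herpesvirus 4), fused at its N-terminus to tandem Flag and HA epitope tags supplied by the backbone. The depositor notes that the Gateway reaction left vector-derived nucleotides in frame at the 3' end of the insert, so the translated protein carries a short stretch of extra residues at its C-terminus. The promoter field reads "PKG", probably meaning PGK. In MSCV-type vectors the insert is usually transcribed from the viral LTR while an internal PGK promoter drives the puromycin gene, but no feature table is provided, so the record cannot confirm which element drives BLRF2 here.

The dual Flag-HA tag suits tandem affinity purification and immunodetection. The associated publication describes a systematic study of how tumour virus proteins perturb host cell networks, which suggests the construct was used for stable expression of tagged BLRF2 in mammalian cells to identify host interaction partners and downstream effects.
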