Addgene plasmid #37940: MSCV-N BLRF2
Depositing lab: Karl Munger. Depositing organization: Brigham and Women's Hospital. Publication: Interpreting cancer genomes using systematic host network perturbations by tumour virus proteins. Rozenblatt-Rosen O, Deo RC, Padi M, Adelmant G, Calderwood MA, Rolland T, Grace M, Dricot A, Askenazi M, Tavares M, Pevzner SJ, Abderazzaq F, Byrdsong D, Carvunis AR, Chen AA, Cheng J, Correll M, Duarte M, Fan C, Feltkamp MC, Ficarro SB, Franchi R, Garg BK, Gulbahce N, Hao T, Holthaus AM, James R, Korkhin A, Litovchick L, Mar JC, Pak TR, Rabello S, Rubio R, Shen Y, Singh S, Spangle JM, Tasan M, Wanamaker S, Webber JT, Roecklein-Canfield J, Johannsen E, Barabasi AL, Beroukhim R, Kieff E, Cusick ME, Hill DE, Munger K, Marto JA, Quackenbush J, Roth FP, DeCaprio JA, Vidal M. Nature. 2012 Jul 26;487(7408):491-5. 10.1038/nature11288 PubMed 22810586.
Backbone
  Vector backbone: MSCV-N FLAGHA
  Backbone size w/o insert (bp): 8162
  Total vector size (bp): 7148
  Vector type: Mammalian Expression, Retroviral
  Selectable markers: Puromycin
Growth in bacteria
  Bacterial resistance: Ampicillin, 100 μg/mL
  Growth temperature: 37°C
  Growth strain: DH5alpha
  Copy number: Low Copy
Gene/Insert
  Gene/Insert name: BLRF2 (alt name: HHV BLRF2)
  Species: H. Herpesvirus 4 (EBV)
  Insert size (bp): 486
  GenBank ID: YP_401666.1
  Entrez Gene: BLRF2 (a.k.a. HHV4_BLRF2)
  Promoter: PKG
  Tag / fusion protein: Flag (N terminal on backbone); HA (N terminal on backbone)
  Cloning method: Gateway Cloning
  Sequencing primers: 5′ LXSN 5'; 3′ MSCV-N seq. rev
Resource information
  A portion of this plasmid was derived from a plasmid made by: E. Kieff lab
Terms and licenses: Academic/Nonprofit Terms; Industry Terms: Not Available to Industry
Depositor comments: Note that the Gateway cloning reaction has left several vector-based nucleotides in frame with the 3' end of the insert, leaving additional amino acid residues [PTFLYKVVR] fused to the C-terminus of translated protein.
How to cite: MSCV-N BLRF2 was a gift from Karl Munger (Addgene plasmid # 37940 ; http://n2t.net/addgene:37940 ; RRID:Addgene_37940)
